Addgene plasmid #20781: GFP.Cre empty vector
Purpose: (Empty Backbone)
Depositing lab: Tyler Jacks. Depositing organization: Massachusetts Institute of Technology.
Backbone
  Vector backbone: GFP.Cre
  Backbone manufacturer: Jacks Lab
  Backbone size (bp): 9300
  Vector type: Mammalian Expression, Lentiviral, Cre/Lox
Growth in bacteria
  Bacterial resistance: Ampicillin, 100 μg/mL
  Growth temperature: 37°C
  Growth strain: Stbl3
  Copy number: Unknown
Gene/Insert
  Gene/Insert name: None
  Cloning method: Restriction Enzyme
  Sequencing primers: 5′ n/a; 3′ MSCV rev
Resource information
  A portion of this plasmid was derived from a plasmid made by: UbC.Luciferase.PGK.Cre was a kind gift of M. Dupage
Terms and licenses: Academic/Nonprofit Terms; Industry Terms: Not Available to Industry
Depositor comments: GFP expression driven by UbC promoter. Cre expression driven by PGK promoter. For lentiviral packaging, you can use pCMV-delta-8.2 (Addgene #8455) and pCMV-VSV-G (Addgene #8454).
How to cite: GFP.Cre empty vector was a gift from Tyler Jacks (Addgene plasmid # 20781 ; http://n2t.net/addgene:20781 ; RRID:Addgene_20781)
