[The description below was written by a language model from this plasmid's Addgene catalogue record and pLannotate feature annotations shown in this document.]
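Description:
GFP.Cre empty vector is an HIV-1-based lentiviral transfer plasmid of about 9.3 kb for mammalian expression, deposited as an empty backbone with no additional insert. It is propagated in E. coli through a high-copy ColE1/pUC-type origin and selected with ampicillin via the β-lactamase gene; a recombination-deficient strain is listed for growth, as is common for plasmids carrying repeated LTR sequences. The two available sequence records (depositor and repository-determined) are the same length and give essentially identical annotations.

The viral genome is transcribed in packaging cells from a CMV enhancer/promoter fused to a truncated 5' LTR. It is followed by the Ψ packaging signal with a short gag fragment, the Rev response element for Rev-dependent nuclear export, and the cPPT/CTS, which aids nuclear import of the reverse-transcribed genome. The payload consists of two independent cassettes in tandem: the human ubiquitin C promoter driving EGFP, and the mouse PGK promoter driving Cre recombinase. A WPRE downstream enhances transcript stability and expression, and a nef fragment and a second truncated LTR close the proviral unit. Short polylinker remnants flank the WPRE, but the record does not state which sites are intended for cloning.

Transduced cells are therefore marked by green fluorescence while also expressing Cre, which recombines loxP-flanked alleles in the host genome. According to the record, part of the plasmid derives from a related UbC-luciferase/PGK-Cre vector. Virus is produced by co-transfection with separate packaging and VSV-G envelope plasmids, as the depositor suggests. As the "empty" member of its series, it presumably also serves as a control or as a parent for derivatives, although the record does not say so.
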