Features (pLannotate 1.2.2; 21 found; start..end, strand, type, name):
     31..83      -  misc_feature   bom (fragment): basis of mobility region from pBR322
    238..617     +  enhancer       CMV enhancer: human cytomegalovirus immediate early enhancer
    618..817     +  promoter       CMV promoter: human cytomegalovirus (CMV) immediate early promoter
    835..1015    +  LTR            5' LTR (truncated): truncated 5' long terminal repeat (LTR) from HIV-1
   1062..1187    +  misc_feature   HIV-1 Ψ: packaging signal of human immunodeficiency virus type 1
   1171..1509    +  CDS            HIV-1 gag (fragment): gag protein from human immunodeficiency virus 1; gag
   1686..1919    +  misc_feature   RRE: The Rev response element (RRE) of HIV-1 allows for Rev-dependent mRNA export from the nucleus to the cytoplasm.
   2296..2396    +  CDS            Rev (fragment): human immunodeficiency virus 1 (HIV-1) Rev protein; rev; enhances nuclear export of unspliced and incompletely spliced viral mRNAs
   2446..2563    +  misc_feature   cPPT/CTS: central polypurine tract and central termination sequence of HIV-1
   2632..3841    +  promoter       UbC promoter: human ubiquitin C promoter
   3875..4591    +  CDS            EGFP: EGFP is a basic (constitutively fluorescent) green fluorescent protein published in 1996, derived from Aequorea victoria. It is reported to be a rapidly-maturing weak dimer with moderate acid sensitivity.
   4614..5106    +  promoter       PGK promoter: mouse phosphoglycerate kinase 1 promoter
   5136..6166    +  CDS            Cre (fragment): site-specific recombinase Cre is a site-specific recombinase from bacteriophage P1. Recombination occurs at loxP sequences.
   6199..6222    +  misc_feature   MCS (fragment): pBluescript multiple cloning site
   6222..6810    +  misc_feature   WPRE: woodchuck hepatitis virus posttranscriptional regulatory element
   6811..6830    +  misc_feature   MCS (fragment): pBluescript multiple cloning site
   6832..7332    +  CDS            nef (fragment): NEF_HV1LA - Experimental evidence at protein level: Swiss-Prot protein existence level 1. Extracellular Nef protein targets CD4(+) T-lymphocytes for apoptosis by interacting with CXCR4 surface receptors. From Human immunodeficiency virus type 1 group M subtype B (isolate Lai) (HIV-1).
   7339..7519    +  LTR            5' LTR (truncated): truncated 5' long terminal repeat (LTR) from HIV-1
   7581..8169    -  rep_origin     ori: high-copy-number ColE1/pMB1/pBR322/pUC origin of replication
   8340..9200    -  CDS            AmpR: β-lactamase; bla; confers resistance to ampicillin, carbenicillin, and related antibiotics
   9201..9305    -  promoter       AmpR promoter: bla
>Addgene plasmid #20781 | GFP.Cre empty vector | depositor full sequence | sequence record 9672 | Author sequence
GTCGACGGATCGGGAGATCTCCCGATCCCCTATGGTGCACTCTCAGTACAATCTGCTCTGATGCCGCATA
GTTAAGCCAGTATCTGCTCCCTGCTTGTGTGTTGGAGGTCGCTGAGTAGTGCGCGAGCAAAATTTAAGCT
ACAACAAGGCAAGGCTTGACCGACAATTGCATGAAGAATCTGCTTAGGGTTAGGCGTTTTGCGCTGCTTC
GCGATGTACGGGCCAGATATACGCGTTGACATTGATTATTGACTAGTTATTAATAGTAATCAATTACGGG
GTCATTAGTTCATAGCCCATATATGGAGTTCCGCGTTACATAACTTACGGTAAATGGCCCGCCTGGCTGA
CCGCCCAACGACCCCCGCCCATTGACGTCAATAATGACGTATGTTCCCATAGTAACGCCAATAGGGACTT
TCCATTGACGTCAATGGGTGGAGTATTTACGGTAAACTGCCCACTTGGCAGTACATCAAGTGTATCATAT
GCCAAGTACGCCCCCTATTGACGTCAATGACGGTAAATGGCCCGCCTGGCATTATGCCCAGTACATGACC
TTATGGGACTTTCCTACTTGGCAGTACATCTACGTATTAGTCATCGCTATTACCATGGTGATGCGGTTTT
GGCAGTACATCAATGGGCGTGGATAGCGGTTTGACTCACGGGGATTTCCAAGTCTCCACCCCATTGACGT
CAATGGGAGTTTGTTTTGGCACCAAAATCAACGGGACTTTCCAAAATGTCGTAACAACTCCGCCCCATTG
ACGCAAATGGGCGGTAGGCGTGTACGGTGGGAGGTCTATATAAGCAGCGCGTTTTGCCTGTACTGGGTCT
CTCTGGTTAGACCAGATCTGAGCCTGGGAGCTCTCTGGCTAACTAGGGAACCCACTGCTTAAGCCTCAAT
AAAGCTTGCCTTGAGTGCTTCAAGTAGTGTGTGCCCGTCTGTTGTGTGACTCTGGTAACTAGAGATCCCT
CAGACCCTTTTAGTCAGTGTGGAAAATCTCTAGCAGTGGCGCCCGAACAGGGACTTGAAAGCGAAAGGGA
AACCAGAGGAGCTCTCTCGACGCAGGACTCGGCTTGCTGAAGCGCGCACGGCAAGAGGCGAGGGGCGGCG
ACTGGTGAGTACGCCAAAAATTTTGACTAGCGGAGGCTAGAAGGAGAGAGATGGGTGCGAGAGCGTCAGT
ATTAAGCGGGGGAGAATTAGATCGCGATGGGAAAAAATTCGGTTAAGGCCAGGGGGAAAGAAAAAATATA
AATTAAAACATATAGTATGGGCAAGCAGGGAGCTAGAACGATTCGCAGTTAATCCTGGCCTGTTAGAAAC
ATCAGAAGGCTGTAGACAAATACTGGGACAGCTACAACCATCCCTTCAGACAGGATCAGAAGAACTTAGA
TCATTATATAATACAGTAGCAACCCTCTATTGTGTGCATCAAAGGATAGAGATAAAAGACACCAAGGAAG
CTTTAGACAAGATAGAGGAAGAGCAAAACAAAAGTAAGACCACCGCACAGCAAGCGGCCGGCCGCGCTGA
TCTTCAGACCTGGAGGAGGAGATATGAGGGACAATTGGAGAAGTGAATTATATAAATATAAAGTAGTAAA
AATTGAACCATTAGGAGTAGCACCCACCAAGGCAAAGAGAAGAGTGGTGCAGAGAGAAAAAAGAGCAGTG
GGAATAGGAGCTTTGTTCCTTGGGTTCTTGGGAGCAGCAGGAAGCACTATGGGCGCAGCGTCAATGACGC
TGACGGTACAGGCCAGACAATTATTGTCTGGTATAGTGCAGCAGCAGAACAATTTGCTGAGGGCTATTGA
GGCGCAACAGCATCTGTTGCAACTCACAGTCTGGGGCATCAAGCAGCTCCAGGCAAGAATCCTGGCTGTG
GAAAGATACCTAAAGGATCAACAGCTCCTGGGGATTTGGGGTTGCTCTGGAAAACTCATTTGCACCACTG
CTGTGCCTTGGAATGCTAGTTGGAGTAATAAATCTCTGGAACAGATTTGGAATCACACGACCTGGATGGA
GTGGGACAGAGAAATTAACAATTACACAAGCTTAATACACTCCTTAATTGAAGAATCGCAAAACCAGCAA
GAAAAGAATGAACAAGAATTATTGGAATTAGATAAATGGGCAAGTTTGTGGAATTGGTTTAACATAACAA
ATTGGCTGTGGTATATAAAATTATTCATAATGATAGTAGGAGGCTTGGTAGGTTTAAGAATAGTTTTTGC
TGTACTTTCTATAGTGAATAGAGTTAGGCAGGGATATTCACCATTATCGTTTCAGACCCACCTCCCAACC
CCGAGGGGACCCGACAGGCCCGAAGGAATAGAAGAAGAAGGTGGAGAGAGAGACAGAGACAGATCCATTC
GATTAGTGAACGGATCGGCACTGCGTGCGCCAATTCTGCAGACAAATGGCAGTATTCATCCACAATTTTA
AAAGAAAAGGGGGGATTGGGGGGTACAGTGCAGGGGAAAGAATAGTAGACATAATAGCAACAGACATACA
AACTAAAGAATTACAAAAACAAATTACAAAAATTCAAAATTTTCGGGTTTATTACAGGGACAGCAGAGAT
CCAGTTTGGTTAGTACCGGGCCCGCTCTAGACGGTTGATCTGGCCTCCGCGCCGGGTTTTGGCGCCTCCC
GCGGGCGCCCCCCTCCTCACGGCGAGCGCTGCCACGTCAGACGAAGGGCGCAGGAGCGTCCTGATCCTTC
CGCCCGGACGCTCAGGACAGCGGCCCGCTGCTCATAAGACTCGGCCTTAGAACCCCAGTATCAGCAGAAG
GACATTTTAGGACGGGACTTGGGTGACTCTAGGGCACTGGTTTTCTTTCCAGAGAGCGGAACAGGCGAGG
AAAAGTAGTCCCTTCTCGGCGATTCTGCGGAGGGATCTCCGTGGGGCGGTGAACGCCGATGATTATATAA
GGACGCGCCGGGTGTGGCACAGCTAGTTCCGTCGCAGCCGGGATTTGGGTCGCGGTTCTTGTTTGTGGAT
CGCTGTGATCGTCACTTGGTGAGTAGCGGGCTGCTGGGCTGGCCGGGGCTTTCGTGGCCGCCGGGCCGCT
CGGTGGGACGGAAGCGTGTGGAGAGACCGCCAAGGGCTGTAGTCTGGGTCCGCGAGCAAGGTTGCCCTGA
ACTGGGGGTTGGGGGGAGCGCAGCAAAATGGCGGCTGTTCCCGAGTCTTGAATGGAAGACGCTTGTGAGG
CGGGCTGTGAGGTCGTTGAAACAAGGTGGGGGGCATGGTGGGCGGCAAGAACCCAAGGTCTTGAGGCCTT
CGCTAATGCGGGAAAGCTCTTATTCGGGTGAGATGGGCTGGGGCACCATCTGGGGACCCTGACGTGAAGT
TTGTCACTGACTGGAGAACTCGGTTTGTCGTCTGTTGCGGGGGCGGCAGTTATGCGGTGCCGTTGGGCAG
TGCACCCGTACCTTTGGGAGCGCGCGCCCTCGTCGTGTCGTGACGTCACCCGTTCTGTTGGCTTATAATG
CAGGGTGGGGCCACCTGCCGGTAGGTGTGCGGTAGGCTTTTCTCCGTCGCAGGACGCAGGGTTCGGGCCT
AGGGTAGGCTCTCCTGAATCGACAGGCGCCGGACCTCTGGTGAGGGGAGGGATAAGTGAGGCGTCAGTTT
CTTTGGTCGGTTTTATGTACCTATCTTCTTAAGTAGCTGAAGCTCCGGTTTTGAACTATGCGCTCGGGGT
TGGCGAGTGTGTTTTGTGAAGTTTTTTAGGCACCTTTTGAAATGTAATCATTTGGGTCAATATGTAATTT
TCAGTGTTAGACTAGTAAATTGTCCGCTAAATTCTGGCCGTTTTTGGCTTTTTTGTTAGACGAAGCTAAC
GCGCTAGCGCTACCGGTCGCCACCATGGTGAGCAAGGGCGAGGAGCTGTTCACCGGGGTGGTGCCCATCC
TGGTCGAGCTGGACGGCGACGTAAACGGCCACAAGTTCAGCGTGTCCGGCGAGGGCGAGGGCGATGCCAC
CTACGGCAAGCTGACCCTGAAGTTCATCTGCACCACCGGCAAGCTGCCCGTGCCCTGGCCCACCCTCGTG
ACCACCCTGACCTACGGCGTGCAGTGCTTCAGCCGCTACCCCGACCACATGAAGCAGCACGACTTCTTCA
AGTCCGCCATGCCCGAAGGCTACGTCCAGGAGCGCACCATCTTCTTCAAGGACGACGGCAACTACAAGAC
CCGCGCCGAGGTGAAGTTCGAGGGCGACACCCTGGTGAACCGCATCGAGCTGAAGGGCATCGACTTCAAG
GAGGACGGCAACATCCTGGGGCACAAGCTGGAGTACAACTACAACAGCCACAACGTCTATATCATGGCCG
ACAAGCAGAAGAACGGCATCAAGGTGAACTTCAAGATCCGCCACAACATCGAGGACGGCAGCGTGCAGCT
CGCCGACCACTACCAGCAGAACACCCCCATCGGCGACGGCCCCGTGCTGCTGCCCGACAACCACTACCTG
AGCACCCAGTCCGCCCTGAGCAAAGACCCCAACGAGAAGCGCGATCACATGGTCCTGCTGGAGTTCGTGA
CCGCCGCCGGGATCACTCTCGGCATGGACGAGCTGTACAAGTAGGAATTGGCCGCATTCTACCGGGTAGG
GGAGGCGCTTTTCCCAAGGCAGTCTGGAGCATGCGCTTTAGCAGCCCCGCTGGGCACTTGGCGCTACACA
AGTGGCCTCTGGCCTCGCACACATTCCACATCCACCGGTAGGCGCCAACCGGCTCCGTTCTTTGGTGGCC
CCTTCGCGCCACCTTCTACTCCTCCCCTAGTCAGGAAGTTCCCCCCCGCCCCGCAGCTCGCGTCGTGCAG
GACGTGACAAATGGAAGTAGCACGTCTCACTAGTCTCGTGCAGATGGACAGCACCGCTGAGCAATGGAAG
CGGGTAGGCCTTTGGGGCAGCGGCCAATAGCAGCTTTGCTCCTTCGCTTTCTGGGCTCAGAGGCTGGGAA
GGGGTGGGTCCGGGGGCGGGCTCAGGGGCGGGCTCAGGGGCGGGGCGGGCGCCCGAAGGTCCTCCGGAGG
CCCGGCATTCTGCACGCTTCAAAAGCGCACGTCTGCCGCGCTGTTCTCCTCTTCCTCATCTCCGGGACCC
GGGATGCCCAAGAAGAAGAGGAAGGTGTCCAATTTACTGACCGTACACCAAAATTTGCCTGCATTACCGG
TCGATGCAACGAGTGATGAGGTTCGCAAGAACCTGATGGACATGTTCAGGGATCGCCAGGCGTTTTCTGA
GCATACCTGGAAAATGCTTCTGTCCGTTTGCCGGTCGTGGGCGGCATGGTGCAAGTTGAATAACCGGAAA
TGGTTTCCCGCAGAACCTGAAGATGTTCGCGATTATCTTCTATATCTTCAGGCGCGCGGTCTGGCAGTAA
AAACTATCCAGCAACATTTGGGCCAGCTAAACATGCTTCATCGTCGGTCCGGGCTGCCACGACCAAGTGA
CAGCAATGCTGTTTCACTGGTTATGCGGCGGATCCGAAAAGAAAACGTTGATGCCGGTGAACGTGCAAAA
CAGGCTCTAGCGTTCGAACGCACTGATTTCGACCAGGTTCGTTCACTCATGGAAAATAGCGATCGCTGCC
AGGATATACGTAATCTGGCATTTCTGGGGATTGCTTATAACACCCTGTTACGTATAGCCGAAATTGCCAG
GATCAGGGTTAAAGATATCTCACGTACTGACGGTGGGAGAATGTTAATCCATATTGGCAGAACGAAAACG
CTGGTTAGCACCGCAGGTGTAGAGAAGGCACTTAGCCTGGGGGTAACTAAACTGGTCGAGCGATGGATTT
CCGTCTCTGGTGTAGCTGATGATCCGAATAACTACCTGTTTTGCCGGGTCAGAAAAAATGGTGTTGCCGC
GCCATCTGCCACCAGCCAGCTATCAACTCGCGCCCTGGAAGGGATTTTTGAAGCAACTCATCGATTGATT
TACGGCGCTAAGGATGACTCTGGTCAGAGATACCTGGCCTGGTCTGGACACAGTGCCCGTGTCGGAGCCG
CGCGAGATATGGCCCGCGCTGGAGTTTCAATACCGGAGATCATGCAAGCTGGTGGCTGGACCAATGTAAA
TATTGTCATGAACTATATCCGTAACCTGGATAGTGAAACAGGGGCAATGGTGCGCCTGCTGGAAGATGGC
GATTAGCCATGTTTAAGGGTTCCGGTTCCACTAGGTACAATTCGATATCAAGCTTATCGATAATCAACCT
CTGGATTACAAAATTTGTGAAAGATTGACTGGTATTCTTAACTATGTTGCTCCTTTTACGCTATGTGGAT
ACGCTGCTTTAATGCCTTTGTATCATGCTATTGCTTCCCGTATGGCTTTCATTTTCTCCTCCTTGTATAA
ATCCTGGTTGCTGTCTCTTTATGAGGAGTTGTGGCCCGTTGTCAGGCAACGTGGCGTGGTGTGCACTGTG
TTTGCTGACGCAACCCCCACTGGTTGGGGCATTGCCACCACCTGTCAGCTCCTTTCCGGGACTTTCGCTT
TCCCCCTCCCTATTGCCACGGCGGAACTCATCGCCGCCTGCCTTGCCCGCTGCTGGACAGGGGCTCGGCT
GTTGGGCACTGACAATTCCGTGGTGTTGTCGGGGAAATCATCGTCCTTTCCTTGGCTGCTCGCCTGTGTT
GCCACCTGGATTCTGCGCGGGACGTCCTTCTGCTACGTCCCTTCGGCCCTCAATCCAGCGGACCTTCCTT
CCCGCGGCCTGCTGCCGGCTCTGCGGCCTCTTCCGCGTCTTCGCCTTCGCCCTCAGACGAGTCGGATCTC
CCTTTGGGCCGCCTCCCCGCATCGATACCGTCGACCTCGATCGAGACCTAGAAAAACATGGAGCAATCAC
AAGTAGCAATACAGCAGCTACCAATGCTGATTGTGCCTGGCTAGAAGCACAAGAGGAGGAGGAGGTGGGT
TTTCCAGTCACACCTCAGGTACCTTTAAGACCAATGACTTACAAGGCAGCTGTAGATCTTAGCCACTTTT
TAAAAGAAAAGGGGGGACTGGAAGGGCTAATTCACTCCCAACGAAGACAAGATATCCTTGATCTGTGGAT
CTACCACACACAAGGCTACTTCCCTGATTGGCAGAACTACACACCAGGGCCAGGGATCAGATATCCACTG
ACCTTTGGATGGTGCTACAAGCTAGTACCAGTTGAGCAAGAGAAGGTAGAAGAAGCCAATGAAGGAGAGA
ACACCCGCTTGTTACACCCTGTGAGCCTGCATGGGATGGATGACCCGGAGAGAGAAGTATTAGAGTGGAG
GTTTGACAGCCGCCTAGCATTTCATCACATGGCCCGAGAGCTGCATCCGGACTGTACTGGGTCTCTCTGG
TTAGACCAGATCTGAGCCTGGGAGCTCTCTGGCTAACTAGGGAACCCACTGCTTAAGCCTCAATAAAGCT
TGCCTTGAGTGCTTCAAGTAGTGTGTGCCCGTCTGTTGTGTGACTCTGGTAACTAGAGATCCCTCAGACC
CTTTTAGTCAGTGTGGAAAATCTCTAGCAGCATGTGAGCAAAAGGCCAGCAAAAGGCCAGGAACCGTAAA
AAGGCCGCGTTGCTGGCGTTTTTCCATAGGCTCCGCCCCCCTGACGAGCATCACAAAAATCGACGCTCAA
GTCAGAGGTGGCGAAACCCGACAGGACTATAAAGATACCAGGCGTTTCCCCCTGGAAGCTCCCTCGTGCG
CTCTCCTGTTCCGACCCTGCCGCTTACCGGATACCTGTCCGCCTTTCTCCCTTCGGGAAGCGTGGCGCTT
TCTCATAGCTCACGCTGTAGGTATCTCAGTTCGGTGTAGGTCGTTCGCTCCAAGCTGGGCTGTGTGCACG
AACCCCCCGTTCAGCCCGACCGCTGCGCCTTATCCGGTAACTATCGTCTTGAGTCCAACCCGGTAAGACA
CGACTTATCGCCACTGGCAGCAGCCACTGGTAACAGGATTAGCAGAGCGAGGTATGTAGGCGGTGCTACA
GAGTTCTTGAAGTGGTGGCCTAACTACGGCTACACTAGAAGAACAGTATTTGGTATCTGCGCTCTGCTGA
AGCCAGTTACCTTCGGAAAAAGAGTTGGTAGCTCTTGATCCGGCAAACAAACCACCGCTGGTAGCGGTGG
TTTTTTTGTTTGCAAGCAGCAGATTACGCGCAGAAAAAAAGGATCTCAAGAAGATCCTTTGATCTTTTCT
ACGGGGTCTGACGCTCAGTGGAACGAAAACTCACGTTAAGGGATTTTGGTCATGAGATTATCAAAAAGGA
TCTTCACCTAGATCCTTTTAAATTAAAAATGAAGTTTTAAATCAATCTAAAGTATATATGAGTAAACTTG
GTCTGACAGTTACCAATGCTTAATCAGTGAGGCACCTATCTCAGCGATCTGTCTATTTCGTTCATCCATA
GTTGCCTGACTCCCCGTCGTGTAGATAACTACGATACGGGAGGGCTTACCATCTGGCCCCAGTGCTGCAA
TGATACCGCGAGACCCACGCTCACCGGCTCCAGATTTATCAGCAATAAACCAGCCAGCCGGAAGGGCCGA
GCGCAGAAGTGGTCCTGCAACTTTATCCGCCTCCATCCAGTCTATTAATTGTTGCCGGGAAGCTAGAGTA
AGTAGTTCGCCAGTTAATAGTTTGCGCAACGTTGTTGCCATTGCTACAGGCATCGTGGTGTCACGCTCGT
CGTTTGGTATGGCTTCATTCAGCTCCGGTTCCCAACGATCAAGGCGAGTTACATGATCCCCCATGTTGTG
CAAAAAAGCGGTTAGCTCCTTCGGTCCTCCGATCGTTGTCAGAAGTAAGTTGGCCGCAGTGTTATCACTC
ATGGTTATGGCAGCACTGCATAATTCTCTTACTGTCATGCCATCCGTAAGATGCTTTTCTGTGACTGGTG
AGTACTCAACCAAGTCATTCTGAGAATAGTGTATGCGGCGACCGAGTTGCTCTTGCCCGGCGTCAATACG
GGATAATACCGCGCCACATAGCAGAACTTTAAAAGTGCTCATCATTGGAAAACGTTCTTCGGGGCGAAAA
CTCTCAAGGATCTTACCGCTGTTGAGATCCAGTTCGATGTAACCCACTCGTGCACCCAACTGATCTTCAG
CATCTTTTACTTTCACCAGCGTTTCTGGGTGAGCAAAAACAGGAAGGCAAAATGCCGCAAAAAAGGGAAT
AAGGGCGACACGGAAATGTTGAATACTCATACTCTTCCTTTTTCAATATTATTGAAGCATTTATCAGGGT
TATTGTCTCATGAGCGGATACATATTTGAATGTATTTAGAAAAATAAACAAATAGGGGTTCCGCGCACAT
TTCCCCGAAAAGTGCCACCTGAC
