Features (pLannotate 1.2.2; 21 found; start..end, strand, type, name):
     31..83      -  misc_feature   bom (fragment): basis of mobility region from pBR322
    238..617     +  enhancer       CMV enhancer: human cytomegalovirus immediate early enhancer
    618..817     +  promoter       CMV promoter: human cytomegalovirus (CMV) immediate early promoter
    835..1015    +  LTR            5' LTR (truncated): truncated 5' long terminal repeat (LTR) from HIV-1
   1062..1187    +  misc_feature   HIV-1 Ψ: packaging signal of human immunodeficiency virus type 1
   1171..1509    +  CDS            HIV-1 gag (fragment): gag protein from human immunodeficiency virus 1; gag
   1684..1917    +  misc_feature   RRE: The Rev response element (RRE) of HIV-1 allows for Rev-dependent mRNA export from the nucleus to the cytoplasm.
   2294..2394    +  CDS            Rev (fragment): human immunodeficiency virus 1 (HIV-1) Rev protein; rev; enhances nuclear export of unspliced and incompletely spliced viral mRNAs
   2444..2561    +  misc_feature   cPPT/CTS: central polypurine tract and central termination sequence of HIV-1
   2630..3841    +  promoter       UbC promoter: human ubiquitin C promoter
   3875..4591    +  CDS            EGFP: EGFP is a basic (constitutively fluorescent) green fluorescent protein published in 1996, derived from Aequorea victoria. It is reported to be a rapidly-maturing weak dimer with moderate acid sensitivity.
   4614..5106    +  promoter       PGK promoter: mouse phosphoglycerate kinase 1 promoter
   5136..6166    +  CDS            Cre (fragment): site-specific recombinase Cre is a site-specific recombinase from bacteriophage P1. Recombination occurs at loxP sequences.
   6199..6222    +  misc_feature   MCS (fragment): pBluescript multiple cloning site
   6222..6810    +  misc_feature   WPRE: woodchuck hepatitis virus posttranscriptional regulatory element
   6811..6830    +  misc_feature   MCS (fragment): pBluescript multiple cloning site
   6832..7332    +  CDS            nef (fragment): NEF_HV1LA - Experimental evidence at protein level: Swiss-Prot protein existence level 1. Extracellular Nef protein targets CD4(+) T-lymphocytes for apoptosis by interacting with CXCR4 surface receptors. From Human immunodeficiency virus type 1 group M subtype B (isolate Lai) (HIV-1).
   7339..7519    +  LTR            5' LTR (truncated): truncated 5' long terminal repeat (LTR) from HIV-1
   7581..8169    -  rep_origin     ori: high-copy-number ColE1/pMB1/pBR322/pUC origin of replication
   8340..9200    -  CDS            AmpR: β-lactamase; bla; confers resistance to ampicillin, carbenicillin, and related antibiotics
   9201..9305    -  promoter       AmpR promoter: bla
>Addgene plasmid #20781 | GFP.Cre empty vector | addgene full sequence | sequence record 213372 | Addgene NGS Result
GTCGACGGATCGGGAGATCTCCCGATCCCCTATGGTGCACTCTCAGTACAATCTGCTCTGATGCCGCATA
GTTAAGCCAGTATCTGCTCCCTGCTTGTGTGTTGGAGGTCGCTGAGTAGTGCGCGAGCAAAATTTAAGCT
ACAACAAGGCAAGGCTTGACCGACAATTGCATGAAGAATCTGCTTAGGGTTAGGCGTTTTGCGCTGCTTC
GCGATGTACGGGCCAGATATACGCGTTGACATTGATTATTGACTAGTTATTAATAGTAATCAATTACGGG
GTCATTAGTTCATAGCCCATATATGGAGTTCCGCGTTACATAACTTACGGTAAATGGCCCGCCTGGCTGA
CCGCCCAACGACCCCCGCCCATTGACGTCAATAATGACGTATGTTCCCATAGTAACGCCAATAGGGACTT
TCCATTGACGTCAATGGGTGGAGTATTTACGGTAAACTGCCCACTTGGCAGTACATCAAGTGTATCATAT
GCCAAGTACGCCCCCTATTGACGTCAATGACGGTAAATGGCCCGCCTGGCATTATGCCCAGTACATGACC
TTATGGGACTTTCCTACTTGGCAGTACATCTACGTATTAGTCATCGCTATTACCATGGTGATGCGGTTTT
GGCAGTACATCAATGGGCGTGGATAGCGGTTTGACTCACGGGGATTTCCAAGTCTCCACCCCATTGACGT
CAATGGGAGTTTGTTTTGGCACCAAAATCAACGGGACTTTCCAAAATGTCGTAACAACTCCGCCCCATTG
ACGCAAATGGGCGGTAGGCGTGTACGGTGGGAGGTCTATATAAGCAGCGCGTTTTGCCTGTACTGGGTCT
CTCTGGTTAGACCAGATCTGAGCCTGGGAGCTCTCTGGCTAACTAGGGAACCCACTGCTTAAGCCTCAAT
AAAGCTTGCCTTGAGTGCTTCAAGTAGTGTGTGCCCGTCTGTTGTGTGACTCTGGTAACTAGAGATCCCT
CAGACCCTTTTAGTCAGTGTGGAAAATCTCTAGCAGTGGCGCCCGAACAGGGACTTGAAAGCGAAAGGGA
AACCAGAGGAGCTCTCTCGACGCAGGACTCGGCTTGCTGAAGCGCGCACGGCAAGAGGCGAGGGGCGGCG
ACTGGTGAGTACGCCAAAAATTTTGACTAGCGGAGGCTAGAAGGAGAGAGATGGGTGCGAGAGCGTCAGT
ATTAAGCGGGGGAGAATTAGATCGCGATGGGAAAAAATTCGGTTAAGGCCAGGGGGAAAGAAAAAATATA
AATTAAAACATATAGTATGGGCAAGCAGGGAGCTAGAACGATTCGCAGTTAATCCTGGCCTGTTAGAAAC
ATCAGAAGGCTGTAGACAAATACTGGGACAGCTACAACCATCCCTTCAGACAGGATCAGAAGAACTTAGA
TCATTATATAATACAGTAGCAACCCTCTATTGTGTGCATCAAAGGATAGAGATAAAAGACACCAAGGAAG
CTTTAGACAAGATAGAGGAAGAGCAAAACAAAAGTAAGACCACCGCACAGCAAGCGGCCGGCCGCTGATC
TTCAGACCTGGAGGAGGAGATATGAGGGACAATTGGAGAAGTGAATTATATAAATATAAAGTAGTAAAAA
TTGAACCATTAGGAGTAGCACCCACCAAGGCAAAGAGAAGAGTGGTGCAGAGAGAAAAAAGAGCAGTGGG
AATAGGAGCTTTGTTCCTTGGGTTCTTGGGAGCAGCAGGAAGCACTATGGGCGCAGCGTCAATGACGCTG
ACGGTACAGGCCAGACAATTATTGTCTGGTATAGTGCAGCAGCAGAACAATTTGCTGAGGGCTATTGAGG
CGCAACAGCATCTGTTGCAACTCACAGTCTGGGGCATCAAGCAGCTCCAGGCAAGAATCCTGGCTGTGGA
AAGATACCTAAAGGATCAACAGCTCCTGGGGATTTGGGGTTGCTCTGGAAAACTCATTTGCACCACTGCT
GTGCCTTGGAATGCTAGTTGGAGTAATAAATCTCTGGAACAGATTTGGAATCACACGACCTGGATGGAGT
GGGACAGAGAAATTAACAATTACACAAGCTTAATACACTCCTTAATTGAAGAATCGCAAAACCAGCAAGA
AAAGAATGAACAAGAATTATTGGAATTAGATAAATGGGCAAGTTTGTGGAATTGGTTTAACATAACAAAT
TGGCTGTGGTATATAAAATTATTCATAATGATAGTAGGAGGCTTGGTAGGTTTAAGAATAGTTTTTGCTG
TACTTTCTATAGTGAATAGAGTTAGGCAGGGATATTCACCATTATCGTTTCAGACCCACCTCCCAACCCC
GAGGGGACCCGACAGGCCCGAAGGAATAGAAGAAGAAGGTGGAGAGAGAGACAGAGACAGATCCATTCGA
TTAGTGAACGGATCGGCACTGCGTGCGCCAATTCTGCAGACAAATGGCAGTATTCATCCACAATTTTAAA
AGAAAAGGGGGGATTGGGGGGTACAGTGCAGGGGAAAGAATAGTAGACATAATAGCAACAGACATACAAA
CTAAAGAATTACAAAAACAAATTACAAAAATTCAAAATTTTCGGGTTTATTACAGGGACAGCAGAGATCC
AGTTTGGTTAGTACCGGGCCCGCTCTAGACGGTTGATCTGGCCTCCGCGCCGGGTTTTGGCGCCTCCCGC
GGGCGCCCCCCTCCTCACGGCGAGCGCTGCCACGTCAGACGAAGGGCGCAGCGAGCGTCCTGATCCTTCC
GCCCGGACGCTCAGGACAGCGGCCCGCTGCTCATAAGACTCGGCCTTAGAACCCCAGTATCAGCAGAAGG
ACATTTTAGGACGGGACTTGGGTGACTCTAGGGCACTGGTTTTCTTTCCAGAGAGCGGAACAGGCGAGGA
AAAGTAGTCCCTTCTCGGCGATTCTGCGGAGGGATCTCCGTGGGGCGGTGAACGCCGATGATTATATAAG
GACGCGCCGGGTGTGGCACAGCTAGTTCCGTCGCAGCCGGGATTTGGGTCGCGGTTCTTGTTTGTGGATC
GCTGTGATCGTCACTTGGTGAGTAGCGGGCTGCTGGGCTGGCCGGGGCTTTCGTGGCCGCCGGGCCGCTC
GGTGGGACGGAAGCGTGTGGAGAGACCGCCAAGGGCTGTAGTCTGGGTCCGCGAGCAAGGTTGCCCTGAA
CTGGGGGTTGGGGGGAGCGCAGCAAAATGGCGGCTGTTCCCGAGTCTTGAATGGAAGACGCTTGTGAGGC
GGGCTGTGAGGTCGTTGAAACAAGGTGGGGGGCATGGTGGGCGGCAAGAACCCAAGGTCTTGAGGCCTTC
GCTAATGCGGGAAAGCTCTTATTCGGGTGAGATGGGCTGGGGCACCATCTGGGGACCCTGACGTGAAGTT
TGTCACTGACTGGAGAACTCGGTTTGTCGTCTGTTGCGGGGGCGGCAGTTATGGCGGTGCCGTTGGGCAG
TGCACCCGTACCTTTGGGAGCGCGCGCCCTCGTCGTGTCGTGACGTCACCCGTTCTGTTGGCTTATAATG
CAGGGTGGGGCCACCTGCCGGTAGGTGTGCGGTAGGCTTTTCTCCGTCGCAGGACGCAGGGTTCGGGCCT
AGGGTAGGCTCTCCTGAATCGACAGGCGCCGGACCTCTGGTGAGGGGAGGGATAAGTGAGGCGTCAGTTT
CTTTGGTCGGTTTTATGTACCTATCTTCTTAAGTAGCTGAAGCTCCGGTTTTGAACTATGCGCTCGGGGT
TGGCGAGTGTGTTTTGTGAAGTTTTTTAGGCACCTTTTGAAATGTAATCATTTGGGTCAATATGTAATTT
TCAGTGTTAGACTAGTAAATTGTCCGCTAAATTCTGGCCGTTTTTGGCTTTTTTGTTAGACGAAGCTAAC
GCGCTAGCGCTACCGGTCGCCACCATGGTGAGCAAGGGCGAGGAGCTGTTCACCGGGGTGGTGCCCATCC
TGGTCGAGCTGGACGGCGACGTAAACGGCCACAAGTTCAGCGTGTCCGGCGAGGGCGAGGGCGATGCCAC
CTACGGCAAGCTGACCCTGAAGTTCATCTGCACCACCGGCAAGCTGCCCGTGCCCTGGCCCACCCTCGTG
ACCACCCTGACCTACGGCGTGCAGTGCTTCAGCCGCTACCCCGACCACATGAAGCAGCACGACTTCTTCA
AGTCCGCCATGCCCGAAGGCTACGTCCAGGAGCGCACCATCTTCTTCAAGGACGACGGCAACTACAAGAC
CCGCGCCGAGGTGAAGTTCGAGGGCGACACCCTGGTGAACCGCATCGAGCTGAAGGGCATCGACTTCAAG
GAGGACGGCAACATCCTGGGGCACAAGCTGGAGTACAACTACAACAGCCACAACGTCTATATCATGGCCG
ACAAGCAGAAGAACGGCATCAAGGTGAACTTCAAGATCCGCCACAACATCGAGGACGGCAGCGTGCAGCT
CGCCGACCACTACCAGCAGAACACCCCCATCGGCGACGGCCCCGTGCTGCTGCCCGACAACCACTACCTG
AGCACCCAGTCCGCCCTGAGCAAAGACCCCAACGAGAAGCGCGATCACATGGTCCTGCTGGAGTTCGTGA
CCGCCGCCGGGATCACTCTCGGCATGGACGAGCTGTACAAGTAGGAATTGGCCGCATTCTACCGGGTAGG
GGAGGCGCTTTTCCCAAGGCAGTCTGGAGCATGCGCTTTAGCAGCCCCGCTGGGCACTTGGCGCTACACA
AGTGGCCTCTGGCCTCGCACACATTCCACATCCACCGGTAGGCGCCAACCGGCTCCGTTCTTTGGTGGCC
CCTTCGCGCCACCTTCTACTCCTCCCCTAGTCAGGAAGTTCCCCCCCGCCCCGCAGCTCGCGTCGTGCAG
GACGTGACAAATGGAAGTAGCACGTCTCACTAGTCTCGTGCAGATGGACAGCACCGCTGAGCAATGGAAG
CGGGTAGGCCTTTGGGGCAGCGGCCAATAGCAGCTTTGCTCCTTCGCTTTCTGGGCTCAGAGGCTGGGAA
GGGGTGGGTCCGGGGGCGGGCTCAGGGGCGGGCTCAGGGGCGGGGCGGGCGCCCGAAGGTCCTCCGGAGG
CCCGGCATTCTGCACGCTTCAAAAGCGCACGTCTGCCGCGCTGTTCTCCTCTTCCTCATCTCCGGGACCC
GGGATGCCCAAGAAGAAGAGGAAGGTGTCCAATTTACTGACCGTACACCAAAATTTGCCTGCATTACCGG
TCGATGCAACGAGTGATGAGGTTCGCAAGAACCTGATGGACATGTTCAGGGATCGCCAGGCGTTTTCTGA
GCATACCTGGAAAATGCTTCTGTCCGTTTGCCGGTCGTGGGCGGCATGGTGCAAGTTGAATAACCGGAAA
TGGTTTCCCGCAGAACCTGAAGATGTTCGCGATTATCTTCTATATCTTCAGGCGCGCGGTCTGGCAGTAA
AAACTATCCAGCAACATTTGGGCCAGCTAAACATGCTTCATCGTCGGTCCGGGCTGCCACGACCAAGTGA
CAGCAATGCTGTTTCACTGGTTATGCGGCGGATCCGAAAAGAAAACGTTGATGCCGGTGAACGTGCAAAA
CAGGCTCTAGCGTTCGAACGCACTGATTTCGACCAGGTTCGTTCACTCATGGAAAATAGCGATCGCTGCC
AGGATATACGTAATCTGGCATTTCTGGGGATTGCTTATAACACCCTGTTACGTATAGCCGAAATTGCCAG
GATCAGGGTTAAAGATATCTCACGTACTGACGGTGGGAGAATGTTAATCCATATTGGCAGAACGAAAACG
CTGGTTAGCACCGCAGGTGTAGAGAAGGCACTTAGCCTGGGGGTAACTAAACTGGTCGAGCGATGGATTT
CCGTCTCTGGTGTAGCTGATGATCCGAATAACTACCTGTTTTGCCGGGTCAGAAAAAATGGTGTTGCCGC
GCCATCTGCCACCAGCCAGCTATCAACTCGCGCCCTGGAAGGGATTTTTGAAGCAACTCATCGATTGATT
TACGGCGCTAAGGATGACTCTGGTCAGAGATACCTGGCCTGGTCTGGACACAGTGCCCGTGTCGGAGCCG
CGCGAGATATGGCCCGCGCTGGAGTTTCAATACCGGAGATCATGCAAGCTGGTGGCTGGACCAATGTAAA
TATTGTCATGAACTATATCCGTAACCTGGATAGTGAAACAGGGGCAATGGTGCGCCTGCTGGAAGATGGC
GATTAGCCATGTTTAAGGGTTCCGGTTCCACTAGGTACAATTCGATATCAAGCTTATCGATAATCAACCT
CTGGATTACAAAATTTGTGAAAGATTGACTGGTATTCTTAACTATGTTGCTCCTTTTACGCTATGTGGAT
ACGCTGCTTTAATGCCTTTGTATCATGCTATTGCTTCCCGTATGGCTTTCATTTTCTCCTCCTTGTATAA
ATCCTGGTTGCTGTCTCTTTATGAGGAGTTGTGGCCCGTTGTCAGGCAACGTGGCGTGGTGTGCACTGTG
TTTGCTGACGCAACCCCCACTGGTTGGGGCATTGCCACCACCTGTCAGCTCCTTTCCGGGACTTTCGCTT
TCCCCCTCCCTATTGCCACGGCGGAACTCATCGCCGCCTGCCTTGCCCGCTGCTGGACAGGGGCTCGGCT
GTTGGGCACTGACAATTCCGTGGTGTTGTCGGGGAAATCATCGTCCTTTCCTTGGCTGCTCGCCTGTGTT
GCCACCTGGATTCTGCGCGGGACGTCCTTCTGCTACGTCCCTTCGGCCCTCAATCCAGCGGACCTTCCTT
CCCGCGGCCTGCTGCCGGCTCTGCGGCCTCTTCCGCGTCTTCGCCTTCGCCCTCAGACGAGTCGGATCTC
CCTTTGGGCCGCCTCCCCGCATCGATACCGTCGACCTCGATCGAGACCTAGAAAAACATGGAGCAATCAC
AAGTAGCAATACAGCAGCTACCAATGCTGATTGTGCCTGGCTAGAAGCACAAGAGGAGGAGGAGGTGGGT
TTTCCAGTCACACCTCAGGTACCTTTAAGACCAATGACTTACAAGGCAGCTGTAGATCTTAGCCACTTTT
TAAAAGAAAAGGGGGGACTGGAAGGGCTAATTCACTCCCAACGAAGACAAGATATCCTTGATCTGTGGAT
CTACCACACACAAGGCTACTTCCCTGATTGGCAGAACTACACACCAGGGCCAGGGATCAGATATCCACTG
ACCTTTGGATGGTGCTACAAGCTAGTACCAGTTGAGCAAGAGAAGGTAGAAGAAGCCAATGAAGGAGAGA
ACACCCGCTTGTTACACCCTGTGAGCCTGCATGGGATGGATGACCCGGAGAGAGAAGTATTAGAGTGGAG
GTTTGACAGCCGCCTAGCATTTCATCACATGGCCCGAGAGCTGCATCCGGACTGTACTGGGTCTCTCTGG
TTAGACCAGATCTGAGCCTGGGAGCTCTCTGGCTAACTAGGGAACCCACTGCTTAAGCCTCAATAAAGCT
TGCCTTGAGTGCTTCAAGTAGTGTGTGCCCGTCTGTTGTGTGACTCTGGTAACTAGAGATCCCTCAGACC
CTTTTAGTCAGTGTGGAAAATCTCTAGCAGCATGTGAGCAAAAGGCCAGCAAAAGGCCAGGAACCGTAAA
AAGGCCGCGTTGCTGGCGTTTTTCCATAGGCTCCGCCCCCCTGACGAGCATCACAAAAATCGACGCTCAA
GTCAGAGGTGGCGAAACCCGACAGGACTATAAAGATACCAGGCGTTTCCCCCTGGAAGCTCCCTCGTGCG
CTCTCCTGTTCCGACCCTGCCGCTTACCGGATACCTGTCCGCCTTTCTCCCTTCGGGAAGCGTGGCGCTT
TCTCATAGCTCACGCTGTAGGTATCTCAGTTCGGTGTAGGTCGTTCGCTCCAAGCTGGGCTGTGTGCACG
AACCCCCCGTTCAGCCCGACCGCTGCGCCTTATCCGGTAACTATCGTCTTGAGTCCAACCCGGTAAGACA
CGACTTATCGCCACTGGCAGCAGCCACTGGTAACAGGATTAGCAGAGCGAGGTATGTAGGCGGTGCTACA
GAGTTCTTGAAGTGGTGGCCTAACTACGGCTACACTAGAAGAACAGTATTTGGTATCTGCGCTCTGCTGA
AGCCAGTTACCTTCGGAAAAAGAGTTGGTAGCTCTTGATCCGGCAAACAAACCACCGCTGGTAGCGGTGG
TTTTTTTGTTTGCAAGCAGCAGATTACGCGCAGAAAAAAAGGATCTCAAGAAGATCCTTTGATCTTTTCT
ACGGGGTCTGACGCTCAGTGGAACGAAAACTCACGTTAAGGGATTTTGGTCATGAGATTATCAAAAAGGA
TCTTCACCTAGATCCTTTTAAATTAAAAATGAAGTTTTAAATCAATCTAAAGTATATATGAGTAAACTTG
GTCTGACAGTTACCAATGCTTAATCAGTGAGGCACCTATCTCAGCGATCTGTCTATTTCGTTCATCCATA
GTTGCCTGACTCCCCGTCGTGTAGATAACTACGATACGGGAGGGCTTACCATCTGGCCCCAGTGCTGCAA
TGATACCGCGAGACCCACGCTCACCGGCTCCAGATTTATCAGCAATAAACCAGCCAGCCGGAAGGGCCGA
GCGCAGAAGTGGTCCTGCAACTTTATCCGCCTCCATCCAGTCTATTAATTGTTGCCGGGAAGCTAGAGTA
AGTAGTTCGCCAGTTAATAGTTTGCGCAACGTTGTTGCCATTGCTACAGGCATCGTGGTGTCACGCTCGT
CGTTTGGTATGGCTTCATTCAGCTCCGGTTCCCAACGATCAAGGCGAGTTACATGATCCCCCATGTTGTG
CAAAAAAGCGGTTAGCTCCTTCGGTCCTCCGATCGTTGTCAGAAGTAAGTTGGCCGCAGTGTTATCACTC
ATGGTTATGGCAGCACTGCATAATTCTCTTACTGTCATGCCATCCGTAAGATGCTTTTCTGTGACTGGTG
AGTACTCAACCAAGTCATTCTGAGAATAGTGTATGCGGCGACCGAGTTGCTCTTGCCCGGCGTCAATACG
GGATAATACCGCGCCACATAGCAGAACTTTAAAAGTGCTCATCATTGGAAAACGTTCTTCGGGGCGAAAA
CTCTCAAGGATCTTACCGCTGTTGAGATCCAGTTCGATGTAACCCACTCGTGCACCCAACTGATCTTCAG
CATCTTTTACTTTCACCAGCGTTTCTGGGTGAGCAAAAACAGGAAGGCAAAATGCCGCAAAAAAGGGAAT
AAGGGCGACACGGAAATGTTGAATACTCATACTCTTCCTTTTTCAATATTATTGAAGCATTTATCAGGGT
TATTGTCTCATGAGCGGATACATATTTGAATGTATTTAGAAAAATAAACAAATAGGGGTTCCGCGCACAT
TTCCCCGAAAAGTGCCACCTGAC
