>Addgene plasmid #20781 | GFP.Cre empty vector | addgene partial sequence | sequence record 89373 | WPRE-R 5'-CATAGCGTAAAAGGAGCAACA-3'
GTCAATCTTTCACAAATTTTGTAATCCAGAGGTTGATTATCGATAAGCTTGATATCGAATTGTACCTAGT
GGAACCGGAACCCTTAAACATGGCTAATCGCCATCTTCCAGCAGGCGCACCATTGCCCCTGTTTCACTAT
CCAGGTTACGGATATAGTTCATGACAATATTTACATTGGTCCAGCCACCAGCTTGCATGATCTCCGGTAT
TGAAACTCCAGCGCGGGCCATATCTCGCGCGGCTCCGACACGGGCACTGTGTCCAGACCAGGCCAGGTAT
CTCTGACCAGAGTCATCCTTAGCGCCGTAAATCAATCGATGAGTTGCTTCAAAAATCCCTTCCAGGGCGC
GAGTTGATAGCTGGCTGGTGGCAGATGGCGCGGCAACACCATTTTTTCTGACCCGGCAAAACAGGTAGTT
ATTCGGATCATCAGCTACACCAGAGACGGAAATCCATCGCTCGACCAGTTTAGTTACCCCCAGGCTAAGT
GCCTTCTCTACACCTGCGGTGCTAACCAGCGTTTTCGTTCTGCCAATATGGATTAACATTCTCCCACCGT
CAGTACGTGAGATATCTTTAACCCTGATCCTGGCAATTTCGGCTATACGTAACAGGGTGTTATAAGCAAT
CCCCAGAAATGCCAGATTACGTATATCCTGGCAGCGATCGCTATTTTCCATGAGTGAACGAACCTGGTCG
AAATCAGTGCGTTCGAACGCTAGAGCCTGTTTTGCACGTTCACCGGCATCAACGTTTTCTTTTCGGATCC
GCCGCATAACCAGTGAAACAGCATTGCTGTCACTTGGTCGTGGCAGCCCGGACCGACGATGAAGCATGTT
TAGCTGGCCCAAATGTTGCTGGATAGTTTTTACTGCCAGACCGCGCGCCTGAAGATATAGAAGATAATCG
CGAACATCTTCAGGTTCTGCGGGAAACCATTTCCGGTTATTCAACTTGCACCATGCCGCCC
