>Addgene plasmid #20781 | GFP.Cre empty vector | addgene partial sequence | sequence record 89377 | hUBCpro-F 5'-TGAAGCTCCGGTTTTGAACT-3'
GAGTGTGTTTTGTGAAGTTTTTTAGGCACCTTTTGAAATGTAATCATTTGGGTCAATATGTAATTTTCAG
TGTTAGACTAGTAAATTGTCCGCTAAATTCTGGCCGTTTTTGGCTTTTTTGTTAGACGAAGCTAACGCGC
TAGCGCTACCGGTCGCCACCATGGTGAGCAAGGGCGAGGAGCTGTTCACCGGGGTGGTGCCCATCCTGGT
CGAGCTGGACGGCGACGTAAACGGCCACAAGTTCAGCGTGTCCGGCGAGGGCGAGGGCGATGCCACCTAC
GGCAAGCTGACCCTGAAGTTCATCTGCACCACCGGCAAGCTGCCCGTGCCCTGGCCCACCCTCGTGACCA
CCCTGACCTACGGCGTGCAGTGCTTCAGCCGCTACCCCGACCACATGAAGCAGCACGACTTCTTCAAGTC
CGCCATGCCCGAAGGCTACGTCCAGGAGCGCACCATCTTCTTCAAGGACGACGGCAACTACAAGACCCGC
GCCGAGGTGAAGTTCGAGGGCGACACCCTGGTGAACCGCATCGAGCTGAAGGGCATCGACTTCAAGGAGG
ACGGCAACATCCTGGGGCACAAGCTGGAGTACAACTACAACAGCCACAACGTCTATATCATGGCCGACAA
GCAGAAGAACGGCATCAAGGTGAACTTCAAGATCCGCCACAACATCGAGGACGGCAGCGTGCAGCTCGCC
GACCACTACCAGCAGAACACCCCCATCGGCGACGGCCCCGTGCTGCTGCCCGACAACCACTACCTGAGCA
CCCAGTCCGCCCTGAGCAAAGACCCCAACGAGAAGCGCGATCACATGGTCCTGCTGGAGTTCGTGACCGC
CGCCGGGATCACTCTCGGCATGGACGAGCTGTACAAGTAGGAATTGGCCGCATTCTACCGGGTAGGGGAG
GCGCTTTTCCCAAGGCAGTCTGGAGCATGCGCTTTAGCAGCCCCGCTGGGCACTTGGCGCTACACAAGTG
GCCTCTGGCCTCGCACACATTCCACATCCACCGGTAGGCGCCAACCGGCTCCGTTCTTTGG
