>Addgene plasmid #20781 | GFP.Cre empty vector | addgene partial sequence | sequence record 89382 | EGFP-C 5'-CATGGTCCTGCTGGAGTTCGTG-3'
CTCTCGGCATGGACGAGCTGTACAAGTAGGAATTGGCCGCATTCTACCGGGTAGGGGAGGCGCTTTTCCC
AAGGCAGTCTGGAGCATGCGCTTTAGCAGCCCCGCTGGGCACTTGGCGCTACACAAGTGGCCTCTGGCCT
CGCACACATTCCACATCCACCGGTAGGCGCCAACCGGCTCCGTTCTTTGGTGGCCCCTTCGCGCCACCTT
CTACTCCTCCCCTAGTCAGGAAGTTCCCCCCCGCCCCGCAGCTCGCGTCGTGCAGGACGTGACAAATGGA
AGTAGCACGTCTCACTAGTCTCGTGCAGATGGACAGCACCGCTGAGCAATGGAAGCGGGTAGGCCTTTGG
GGCAGCGGCCAATAGCAGCTTTGCTCCTTCGCTTTCTGGGCTCAGAGGCTGGGAAGGGGTGGGTCCGGGG
GCGGGCTCAGGGGCGGGCTCAGGGGCGGGGCGGGCGCCCGAAGGTCCTCCGGAGGCCCGGCATTCTGCAC
GCTTCAAAAGCGCACGTCTGCCGCGCTGTTCTCCTCTTCCTCATCTCCGGGACCCGGGATGCCCAAGAAG
AAGAGGAAGGTGTCCAATTTACTGACCGTACACCAAAATTTGCCTGCATTACCGGTCGATGCAACGAGTG
ATGAGGTTCGCAAGAACCTGATGGACATGTTCAGGGATCGCCAGGCGTTTTCTGAGCATACCTGGAAAAT
GCTTCTGTCCGTTTGCCGGTCGTGGGCGGCATGGTGCAAGTTGAATAACCGGAAATGGTTTCCCGCAGAA
CCTGAAGATGTTCGCGATTATCTTCTATATCTTCAGGCGCGCGGTCTGGCAGTAAAAACTATCCAGCAAC
ATTTGGGCCAGCTAAACATGCTTCATCGTCGGTCCGGGCTGCCACGACCAAGTGACAGCAATGCTGTTTC
ACTGGTTATGCGGCGGATCCGAAAAGAAAACGTTGATGCCGGTGAACGTGCAAAACAGGCTCTAGCGTTC
GAACGCACTGATTTCGACCAGGTTCGTTCACTCATGGAAAATAGCGATCGCTGCCAGGATATACGTAATC
TGGCATTTCTGGGGAT
